Addgene plasmid #184020: pcDNA-Prom1 D+1
Purpose: Mammalian Flag tagged expression clone for the mouse Prom1 splicing variant SV8 (GenBank accession BC028286). Deletion of exon 19a (amino acids 696-701), and deletion of amino acids 702-716.
Depositing lab: Peter Stoilov. Depositing organization: West Virginia State University. Publication: The mAB 13A4 monoclonal antibody to the mouse PROM1 protein recognizes a structural epitope. Matalkah F, Rhodes S, Ramamurthy V, Stoilov P. PLoS One. 2022 Oct 10;17(10):e0274958. doi: 10.1371/journal.pone.0274958. eCollection 2022. PubMed 36215230.
Backbone
  Vector backbone: pcDNA3.1(+)
  Backbone manufacturer: Invitrogen
  Vector type: Mammalian Expression
Growth in bacteria
  Bacterial resistance: Ampicillin, 100 μg/mL
  Growth temperature: 37°C
  Growth strain: DH5alpha
  Copy number: High Copy
Gene/Insert
  Gene/Insert name: Prom1 SV8(-Ex19a) D+1
  Species: M. musculus (mouse)
  Mutation: Deletion of exon 19a (amino acids 696-701), and deletion of amino acids 702-716.
  Entrez Gene: Prom1 (a.k.a. 4932416E19Rik, AC133, CD133, Prom, Prom-1, Proml1)
  Tag / fusion protein: Flag (C terminal on insert)
  Cloning method: Gibson Cloning
Resource information
  A portion of this plasmid was derived from a plasmid made by: Derived from MGC clone ID: 4502359
Terms and licenses: Academic/Nonprofit Terms; Industry Terms: Not Available to Industry
Depositor comments: 5' Cloning Site: NheI (destroyed during cloning), 3' Cloning Site: XbaI (not destroyed). Please visit https://doi.org/10.1101/2022.03.04.482347 for bioRxiv preprint.
How to cite: pcDNA-Prom1 D+1 was a gift from Peter Stoilov (Addgene plasmid # 184020 ; http://n2t.net/addgene:184020 ; RRID:Addgene_184020)
