[The description below was written by a language model from this plasmid's Addgene catalogue record and pLannotate feature annotations shown in this document.]
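Description:
pcDNA-Prom1 D+1 is a mammalian expression plasmid built on the Invitrogen pcDNA3.1(+) backbone and carrying a deletion mutant of mouse Prom1 (prominin-1, also known as CD133). It is propagated in E. coli as a high-copy plasmid through its ColE1/pUC-type origin and selected with ampicillin via the β-lactamase gene. The backbone also contains an f1 phage origin and a neomycin phosphotransferase cassette driven by the SV40 early promoter and terminated by the SV40 poly(A) signal, which can be used for G418 selection of transfected mammalian cells. Several short annotated fragments (HIV-1 LTR, ble, lacI, bom, a second SV40 promoter piece) appear to be small backbone homology matches rather than functional elements.

The insert is based on the Prom1 splice variant SV8, derived from an MGC cDNA clone and introduced by Gibson assembly between the NheI site, which was destroyed, and the XbaI site, which was retained. This version lacks exon 19a (amino acids 696-701) and additionally has amino acids 702-716 deleted. A Flag tag is fused to the C terminus according to the catalogue record, although the feature table does not annotate it separately. Transcription is driven by the human CMV immediate early enhancer and promoter and terminated by the bovine growth hormone poly(A) signal, while a T7 promoter upstream of the coding sequence permits in vitro transcription. The associated publication concerns the structural epitope recognised by the 13A4 monoclonal antibody on mouse PROM1, so the plasmid presumably belongs to a deletion series for testing which regions of the protein are needed for antibody recognition, with the Flag tag offering independent detection of the expressed protein.
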