Features (pLannotate 1.2.2; 20 found; start..end, strand, type, name):
     28..80      -  misc_feature   bom (fragment): basis of mobility region from pBR322
    235..614     +  enhancer       CMV enhancer: human cytomegalovirus immediate early enhancer
    615..818     +  promoter       CMV promoter: human cytomegalovirus (CMV) immediate early promoter
    814..847     +  LTR            5' LTR (truncated) (fragment): truncated 5' long terminal repeat (LTR) from HIV-1
    863..881     +  promoter       T7 promoter: promoter for bacteriophage T7 RNA polymerase
    902..3352    +  CDS            Prom1 (fragment): PROM1_MOUSE - Also known as Prom, Proml1. Experimental evidence at protein level: Swiss-Prot protein existence level 1. May play a role in cell differentiation, proliferation and apoptosis. Binds cholesterol in cholesterol-containing plasma membrane microdomains and may play a role in the organization of the apical plasma membrane in epithelial cells. During early retinal development acts as a key regulator of disk morphogenesis (PubMed:19228982). Involved in regulation of MAPK and Akt signaling pathways. In neuroblastoma cells suppresses cell differentiation such as neurite outgrowth in a RET
   3430..3654    +  polyA_signal   bGH poly(A) signal: bovine growth hormone polyadenylation signal
   3658..3679    +  promoter       SV40 promoter (fragment): SV40 enhancer and early promoter
   3700..4128    +  rep_origin     f1 ori (sequence partly withheld): f1 bacteriophage origin of replication; arrow indicates direction of (+) strand synthesis
   4142..4471    +  promoter       SV40 promoter: SV40 enhancer and early promoter
   4538..5329    +  CDS            neo: KKA2_KLEPN - Also known as kan, nptII. Experimental evidence at protein level: Swiss-Prot protein existence level 1. Resistance to kanamycin, neomycin, paromomycin, ribostamycin, butirosin and gentamicin B. From Klebsiella pneumoniae.
   5353..5511    +  CDS            ble (fragment): BLE_KLEPN - Experimental evidence at protein level: Swiss-Prot protein existence level 1. Binding protein with a strong affinity to the bleomycin family of antibiotics. Binds to CL990; an antimitotic-antibiotic compound. From Klebsiella pneumoniae.
   5506..5627    +  polyA_signal   SV40 poly(A) signal: SV40 polyadenylation signal
   5700..5716    -  protein_bind   lac operator: The lac repressor binds to the lac operator to inhibit transcription in E. coli. This inhibition can be relieved by adding lactose or isopropyl-β-D-thiogalactopyranoside (IPTG). lac repressor encoded by lacI
   5724..5754    -  promoter       lac promoter: promoter for the E. coli lac operon
   5769..5790    -  protein_bind   CAP binding site: CAP binding activates transcription in the presence of cAMP. E. coli catabolite activator protein
   5803..5895    -  CDS            lacI (fragment): lac repressor; lacI; The lac repressor binds to the lac operator to inhibit transcription in E. coli. This inhibition can be relieved by adding lactose or isopropyl-β-D-thiogalactopyranoside (IPTG).
   6078..6666    -  rep_origin     ori: high-copy-number ColE1/pMB1/pBR322/pUC origin of replication
   6837..7697    -  CDS            AmpR: β-lactamase; bla; confers resistance to ampicillin, carbenicillin, and related antibiotics
   7698..7802    -  promoter       AmpR promoter: bla
>Addgene plasmid #184020 | pcDNA-Prom1 D+1 | addgene full sequence | sequence record 362466 | Addgene NGS Result
GACGGATCGGGAGATCTCCCGATCCCCTATGGTGCACTCTCAGTACAATCTGCTCTGATGCCGCATAGTT
AAGCCAGTATCTGCTCCCTGCTTGTGTGTTGGAGGTCGCTGAGTAGTGCGCGAGCAAAATTTAAGCTACA
ACAAGGCAAGGCTTGACCGACAATTGCATGAAGAATCTGCTTAGGGTTAGGCGTTTTGCGCTGCTTCGCG
ATGTACGGGCCAGATATACGCGTTGACATTGATTATTGACTAGTTATTAATAGTAATCAATTACGGGGTC
ATTAGTTCATAGCCCATATATGGAGTTCCGCGTTACATAACTTACGGTAAATGGCCCGCCTGGCTGACCG
CCCAACGACCCCCGCCCATTGACGTCAATAATGACGTATGTTCCCATAGTAACGCCAATAGGGACTTTCC
ATTGACGTCAATGGGTGGAGTATTTACGGTAAACTGCCCACTTGGCAGTACATCAAGTGTATCATATGCC
AAGTACGCCCCCTATTGACGTCAATGACGGTAAATGGCCCGCCTGGCATTATGCCCAGTACATGACCTTA
TGGGACTTTCCTACTTGGCAGTACATCTACGTATTAGTCATCGCTATTACCATGGTGATGCGGTTTTGGC
AGTACATCAATGGGCGTGGATAGCGGTTTGACTCACGGGGATTTCCAAGTCTCCACCCCATTGACGTCAA
TGGGAGTTTGTTTTGGCACCAAAATCAACGGGACTTTCCAAAATGTCGTAACAACTCCGCCCCATTGACG
CAAATGGGCGGTAGGCGTGTACGGTGGGAGGTCTATATAAGCAGAGCTCTCTGGCTAACTAGAGAACCCA
CTGCTTACTGGCTTATCGAAATTAATACGACTCACTATAGGGAGACCCAAGCTGGGCCACCATGGCTCTC
GTCTTCAGTGCCCTGCTGTTACTGGGGCTGTGTGGAAAGATCTCTTCAGAAGGTCAGCCTGCATTCCATA
ACACTCCTGGGGCTATGAATTATGAATTGCCTACCACCAAATATGAGACCCAAGATACCTTCAATGCTGG
GATTGTTGGCCCTCTCTACAAAATGGTGCACATCTTCCTCAACGTGGTCCAGCCGAATGACTTCCCTCTA
GATTTGATCAAAAAACTCATACAGAACAAGAACTTTGACATCTCAGTTGATTCCAAGGAGCCAGAAATCA
TAGTCTTGGCTCTGAAGATTGCCCTCTATGAGATCGGAGTCCTTATCTGCGCCATCCTGGGACTGCTGTT
CATTATCCTCATGCCTCTGGTGGGCTGCTTCTTTTGTATGTGCCGTTGCTGCAACAAATGCGGCGGAGAG
ATGCACCAGCGGCAGAAGCAGAATGCGCCATGCAGGAGGAAGTGCTTGGGCCTCTCCCTCCTGGTGATTT
GTCTGCTCATGAGCCTTGGCATTATATATGGCTTTGTGGCTAACCAGCAGACCAGGACTCGGATCAAAGG
GACCCAGAAACTGGCAAAGAGCAATTTCAGAGACTTTCAAACACTCCTGACTGAAACACCAAAGCAAATT
GACTATGTAGTGGAGCAGTACACCAACACCAAGAACAAGGCATTCTCAGACCTGGATGGCATCGGCTCCG
TGCTGGGAGGCAGAATAAAGGACCAACTAAAACCCAAAGTAACTCCTGTCCTCGAAGAGATTAAGGCCAT
GGCGACAGCCATCAAACAGACCAAGGATGCCCTGCAGAACATGAGCAGCAGCCTGAAAAGTCTCCAAGAT
GCAGCCACCCAGCTCAATACCAACCTGAGCTCTGTGAGAAACAGCATCGAGAATTCGCTCAGCAGCAGTG
ACTGTACCTCAGATCCAGCCAGCAAGATCTGCGATAGCATCAGACCAAGCCTAAGCAGTCTGGGGAGCAG
CCTCAATTCAAGTCAGCTCCCATCAGTGGATAGAGAACTCAACACTGTTACTGAAGTCGACAAAACTGAT
CTGGAGAGCCTCGTCAAAAGGGGGTATACGACAATTGATGAAATACCCAATACAATACAAAACCAAACTG
TGGATGTCATCAAAGACGTCAAAAATACCTTGGACTCCATTAGCTCCAACATTAAGGACATGAGCCAAAG
TATTCCTATTGAGGATATGCTGTTACAGGTCTCCCATTACCTTAATAACAGCAACAGATACTTAAACCAG
GAGCTGCCCAAGCTGGAAGAATATGACTCGTACTGGTGGCTGGGTGGCTTGATTGTCTGCTTTCTGCTGA
CTCTCATTGTGACCTTCTTTTTCCTGGGCTTGCTGTGTGGTGTGTTTGGCTATGACAAGCATGCCACCCC
AACTAGAAGAGGCTGTGTGTCCAACACTGGAGGCATCTTCCTCATGGCTGGGGTTGGATTCGGCTTCCTT
TTTTGCTGGATATTGATGATCCTTGTGGTTCTTACGTTTGTTGTTGGTGCAAATGTGGAAAAGTTGCTCT
GCGAACCTTATGAAAACAAGAAATTATTACAGGTTTTGGACACTCCCTATCTGCTCAAGGAACAATGGCA
ATTTTATCTTTCTGGCATGCTATTCAATAACCCAGACATTAACATGACCTTTGAGCAAGTCTACAGGGAT
TGCAAAAGAGGTCGAGGTATATATGCTGCTTTTCAGCTTGAGAATGTCGTCAACGTCAGTGATCATTTCA
ACATTGACCAGATTTCTGAAAACATAAATACGGAGTTGGAAAACCTGAATGTGAACATTGATAGCATTGA
ACTGTTGGATAACACAGGAAGGAAGAGCCTCGAGGACTTTGCACATTCTGGGATAGATACAATCGATTAT
TCCACATACTTGAAGGAGACTGAGAAATCCCCTACTGAAGTGAATCTGCTGACATTTGCCTCTACCCTGG
AAGCAAAAGCAAACCAGTTGCCTGAAGGAAAGCTGAAACAGGCCTTCTTACTGGATGTACAGAATATAAG
AGCCATCCACCAGCATCTCCTCCCTCCTGTGCAGCAATCACTGAATTTGCCGGAGAAAGTGAAGAAGATC
CTTGCCTCTTTGGACTCTGTTCAGCATTTCCTCACCAATAACGTTTCCCTCATCGTTATCGGGGAAACGA
AGAAGTTTGGGAAAACAATACTAGGCTACTTTGAACATTATCTGCACTGGGTCTTTTATGCCATCACAGA
GAAGATGACATCCTGCAAACCCATGGCCACCGCGATGGACTCTGCTGTTAATGGCATTCTGTGTGGCTAT
GTTGCGGACCCTCTGAATTTGTTCTGGTTCGGCATAGGGAAAGCCACGGTGCTCTTACTTCCGGCTGTAA
TCATTGCTATCAAGCTGGCCAAGTACTATCGCAGGATGGATTCAGAGGATGTATACGACGACCCGTCTCG
ATACGACTACAAAGACGATGACGACAAGTGAGTCTAGAGGGCCCGTTTAAACCCGCTGATCAGCCTCGAC
TGTGCCTTCTAGTTGCCAGCCATCTGTTGTTTGCCCCTCCCCCGTGCCTTCCTTGACCCTGGAAGGTGCC
ACTCCCACTGTCCTTTCCTAATAAAATGAGGAAATTGCATCGCATTGTCTGAGTAGGTGTCATTCTATTC
TGGGGGGTGGGGTGGGGCAGGACAGCAAGGGGGAGGATTGGGAAGACAATAGCAGGCATGCTGGGGATGC
GGTGGGCTCTATGGCTTCTGAGGCGGAAAGAACCAGCTGGGGCTCTAGGGGGTATCCCC
[124 nt withheld, positions 3700-3823]
C
[91 nt withheld, positions 3825-3915]
A
[49 nt withheld, positions 3917-3965]
CCTTTGACGTTGGAGTCCACGTTCTTT
[37 nt withheld, positions 3993-4029]
ACCCTATCTCGGTCTATTCTTTTGATTTATAAGGGATTTTGCCGATTTCGGCCTATTGGTTAAAAAATGA
GCTGATTTAACAAAAATTTAACGCGAATTAATTCTGTGGAATGTGTGTCAGTTAGGGTGTGGAAAGTCCC
CAGGCTCCCCAGCAGGCAGAAGTATGCAAAGCATGCATCTCAATTAGTCAGCAACCAGGTGTGGAAAGTC
CCCAGGCTCCCCAGCAGGCAGAAGTATGCAAAGCATGCATCTCAATTAGTCAGCAACCATAGTCCCGCCC
CTAACTCCGCCCATCCCGCCCCTAACTCCGCCCAGTTCCGCCCATTCTCCGCCCCATGGCTGACTAATTT
TTTTTATTTATGCAGAGGCCGAGGCCGCCTCTGCCTCTGAGCTATTCCAGAAGTAGTGAGGAGGCTTTTT
TGGAGGCCTAGGCTTTTGCAAAAAGCTCCCGGGAGCTTGTATATCCATTTTCGGATCTGATCAAGAGACA
GGATGAGGATCGTTTCGCATGATTGAACAAGATGGATTGCACGCAGGTTCTCCGGCCGCTTGGGTGGAGA
GGCTATTCGGCTATGACTGGGCACAACAGACAATCGGCTGCTCTGATGCCGCCGTGTTCCGGCTGTCAGC
GCAGGGGCGCCCGGTTCTTTTTGTCAAGACCGACCTGTCCGGTGCCCTGAATGAACTGCAGGACGAGGCA
GCGCGGCTATCGTGGCTGGCCACGACGGGCGTTCCTTGCGCAGCTGTGCTCGACGTTGTCACTGAAGCGG
GAAGGGACTGGCTGCTATTGGGCGAAGTGCCGGGGCAGGATCTCCTGTCATCTCACCTTGCTCCTGCCGA
GAAAGTATCCATCATGGCTGATGCAATGCGGCGGCTGCATACGCTTGATCCGGCTACCTGCCCATTCGAC
CACCAAGCGAAACATCGCATCGAGCGAGCACGTACTCGGATGGAAGCCGGTCTTGTCGATCAGGATGATC
TGGACGAAGAGCATCAGGGGCTCGCGCCAGCCGAACTGTTCGCCAGGCTCAAGGCGCGCATGCCCGACGG
CGAGGATCTCGTCGTGACCCATGGCGATGCCTGCTTGCCGAATATCATGGTGGAAAATGGCCGCTTTTCT
GGATTCATCGACTGTGGCCGGCTGGGTGTGGCGGACCGCTATCAGGACATAGCGTTGGCTACCCGTGATA
TTGCTGAAGAGCTTGGCGGCGAATGGGCTGACCGCTTCCTCGTGCTTTACGGTATCGCCGCTCCCGATTC
GCAGCGCATCGCCTTCTATCGCCTTCTTGACGAGTTCTTCTGAGCGGGACTCTGGGGTTCGAAATGACCG
ACCAAGCGACGCCCAACCTGCCATCACGAGATTTCGATTCCACCGCCGCCTTCTATGAAAGGTTGGGCTT
CGGAATCGTTTTCCGGGACGCCGGCTGGATGATCCTCCAGCGCGGGGATCTCATGCTGGAGTTCTTCGCC
CACCCCAACTTGTTTATTGCAGCTTATAATGGTTACAAATAAAGCAATAGCATCACAAATTTCACAAATA
AAGCATTTTTTTCACTGCATTCTAGTTGTGGTTTGTCCAAACTCATCAATGTATCTTATCATGTCTGTAT
ACCGTCGACCTCTAGCTAGAGCTTGGCGTAATCATGGTCATAGCTGTTTCCTGTGTGAAATTGTTATCCG
CTCACAATTCCACACAACATACGAGCCGGAAGCATAAAGTGTAAAGCCTGGGGTGCCTAATGAGTGAGCT
AACTCACATTAATTGCGTTGCGCTCACTGCCCGCTTTCCAGTCGGGAAACCTGTCGTGCCAGCTGCATTA
ATGAATCGGCCAACGCGCGGGGAGAGGCGGTTTGCGTATTGGGCGCTCTTCCGCTTCCTCGCTCACTGAC
TCGCTGCGCTCGGTCGTTCGGCTGCGGCGAGCGGTATCAGCTCACTCAAAGGCGGTAATACGGTTATCCA
CAGAATCAGGGGATAACGCAGGAAAGAACATGTGAGCAAAAGGCCAGCAAAAGGCCAGGAACCGTAAAAA
GGCCGCGTTGCTGGCGTTTTTCCATAGGCTCCGCCCCCCTGACGAGCATCACAAAAATCGACGCTCAAGT
CAGAGGTGGCGAAACCCGACAGGACTATAAAGATACCAGGCGTTTCCCCCTGGAAGCTCCCTCGTGCGCT
CTCCTGTTCCGACCCTGCCGCTTACCGGATACCTGTCCGCCTTTCTCCCTTCGGGAAGCGTGGCGCTTTC
TCATAGCTCACGCTGTAGGTATCTCAGTTCGGTGTAGGTCGTTCGCTCCAAGCTGGGCTGTGTGCACGAA
CCCCCCGTTCAGCCCGACCGCTGCGCCTTATCCGGTAACTATCGTCTTGAGTCCAACCCGGTAAGACACG
ACTTATCGCCACTGGCAGCAGCCACTGGTAACAGGATTAGCAGAGCGAGGTATGTAGGCGGTGCTACAGA
GTTCTTGAAGTGGTGGCCTAACTACGGCTACACTAGAAGAACAGTATTTGGTATCTGCGCTCTGCTGAAG
CCAGTTACCTTCGGAAAAAGAGTTGGTAGCTCTTGATCCGGCAAACAAACCACCGCTGGTAGCGGTGGTT
TTTTTGTTTGCAAGCAGCAGATTACGCGCAGAAAAAAAGGATCTCAAGAAGATCCTTTGATCTTTTCTAC
GGGGTCTGACGCTCAGTGGAACGAAAACTCACGTTAAGGGATTTTGGTCATGAGATTATCAAAAAGGATC
TTCACCTAGATCCTTTTAAATTAAAAATGAAGTTTTAAATCAATCTAAAGTATATATGAGTAAACTTGGT
CTGACAGTTACCAATGCTTAATCAGTGAGGCACCTATCTCAGCGATCTGTCTATTTCGTTCATCCATAGT
TGCCTGACTCCCCGTCGTGTAGATAACTACGATACGGGAGGGCTTACCATCTGGCCCCAGTGCTGCAATG
ATACCGCGAGACCCACGCTCACCGGCTCCAGATTTATCAGCAATAAACCAGCCAGCCGGAAGGGCCGAGC
GCAGAAGTGGTCCTGCAACTTTATCCGCCTCCATCCAGTCTATTAATTGTTGCCGGGAAGCTAGAGTAAG
TAGTTCGCCAGTTAATAGTTTGCGCAACGTTGTTGCCATTGCTACAGGCATCGTGGTGTCACGCTCGTCG
TTTGGTATGGCTTCATTCAGCTCCGGTTCCCAACGATCAAGGCGAGTTACATGATCCCCCATGTTGTGCA
AAAAAGCGGTTAGCTCCTTCGGTCCTCCGATCGTTGTCAGAAGTAAGTTGGCCGCAGTGTTATCACTCAT
GGTTATGGCAGCACTGCATAATTCTCTTACTGTCATGCCATCCGTAAGATGCTTTTCTGTGACTGGTGAG
TACTCAACCAAGTCATTCTGAGAATAGTGTATGCGGCGACCGAGTTGCTCTTGCCCGGCGTCAATACGGG
ATAATACCGCGCCACATAGCAGAACTTTAAAAGTGCTCATCATTGGAAAACGTTCTTCGGGGCGAAAACT
CTCAAGGATCTTACCGCTGTTGAGATCCAGTTCGATGTAACCCACTCGTGCACCCAACTGATCTTCAGCA
TCTTTTACTTTCACCAGCGTTTCTGGGTGAGCAAAAACAGGAAGGCAAAATGCCGCAAAAAAGGGAATAA
GGGCGACACGGAAATGTTGAATACTCATACTCTTCCTTTTTCAATATTATTGAAGCATTTATCAGGGTTA
TTGTCTCATGAGCGGATACATATTTGAATGTATTTAGAAAAATAAACAAATAGGGGTTCCGCGCACATTT
CCCCGAAAAGTGCCACCTGACGTC
